>Addgene plasmid #159434 | pcDNA3-P1-LoxP-Neo-N-miRFP670-C | addgene full sequence | sequence record 314572 | Addgene NGS Result
TGTGTCAGTTAGGGTGTGGAAAGTCCCCAGGCTCCCCAGCAGGCAGAAGTATGCAAAGCATGCATCTCAA
TTAGTCAGCAACCAGGTGTGGAAAGTCCCCAGGCTCCCCAGCAGGCAGAAGTATGCAAAGCATGCATCTC
AATTAGTCAGCAACCATAGTCCCGCCCCTAACTCCGCCCATCCCGCCCCTAACTCCGCCCAGTTCCGCCC
ATTCTCCGCCCCATGGCTGACTAATTTTTTTTATTTATGCAGAGGCCGAGGCCGCCTCTGCCTCTGAGCT
ATTCCAGAAGTAGTGAGGAGGCTTTTTTGGAGGCCTAGGCTTTTGCAAAAAGCTCCCGGGAGCTTGTATA
TCCATTTTCGGATCTGATCAAGAGACAGGATGAGGATCGTTTCGCATGATTGAACAAGATGGATTGCACG
CAGGTTCTCCGGCCGCTTGGGTGGAGAGGCTATTCGGCTATGACTGGGCACAACAGACAATCGGCTGCTC
TGATGCCGCCGTGTTCCGGCTGTCAGCGCAGGGGCGCCCGGTTCTTTTTGTCAAGACCGACCTGTCCGGT
GCCCTGAATGAACTGCAGGACGAGGCAGCGCGGCTATCGTGGCTGGCCACGACGGGCGTTCCTTGCGCAG
CTGTGCTCGACGTTGTCACTGAAGCGGGAAGGGACTGGCTGCTATTGGGCGAAGTGCCGGGGCAGGATCT
CCTGTCATCTCACCTTGCTCCTGCCGAGAAAGTATCCATCATGGCTGATGCAATGCGGCGGCTGCATACG
CTTGATCCGGCTACCTGCCCATTCGACCACCAAGCGAAACATCGCATCGAGCGAGCACGTACTCGGATGG
AAGCCGGTCTTGTCGATCAGGATGATCTGGACGAAGAGCATCAGGGGCTCGCGCCAGCCGAACTGTTCGC
CAGGCTCAAGGCGCGCATGCCCGACGGCGAGGATCTCGTCGTGACCCATGGCGATGCCTGCTTGCCGAAT
ATCATGGTGGAAAATGGCCGCTTTTCTGGATTCATCGACTGTGGCCGGCTGGGTGTGGCGGACCGCTATC
AGGACATAGCGTTGGCTACCCGTGATATTGCTGAAGAGCTTGGCGGCGAATGGGCTGACCGCTTCCTCGT
GCTTTACGGTATCGCCGCTCCCGATTCGCAGCGCATCGCCTTCTATCGCCTTCTTGACGAGTTCTTCTGA
GCGGGACTCTGGGGTTCGAAATGACCGACCAAGCGACGCCCAACCTGCCATCACGAGATTTCGATTCCAC
CGCCGCCTTCTATGAAAGGTTGGGCTTCGGAATCGTTTTCCGGGACGCCGGCTGGATGATCCTCCAGCGC
GGGGATCTCATGCTGGAGTTCTTCGCCCACCCCAACTTGTTTATTGCAGCTTATAATGGTTACAAATAAA
GCAATAGCATCACAAATTTCACAAATAAAGCATTTTTTTCACTGCATTCTAGTTGTGGTTTGTCCAAACT
CATCAATGTATCTTATTAGATAACTTCGTATAGCATACATTATACGAAGTTATTCTAGCATCGAATTCCC
TAGAGGCGGCGGCGGCGTCGAGATGGTAGCAGGTCATGCCTCTGGCAGCCCCGCATTCGGGACCGCCTCT
CATTCGAATAGCGAACATGAAGAGATCCACCTCGCCGGCTCGATCCAGCCGCATGGCGCGCTTCTGGTCG
TCAGCGAACATGATCATCGCGTCATCCAGGCCAGCGCCAACGCCGCGGAATTTCTGAATCTCGGAAGCGT
ACTCGGCGTTCCGCTCGCCGAGATCGACGGCGATCTGTTGATCAAGATCCTGCCGCATCTCGATCCCACC
GCCGAAGGCATGCCGGTCGCGGTGCGCTGCCGGATCGGCAATCCCTCTACGGAGTACTGCGGTCTGATGC
ATCGGCCTCCGGAAGGCGGGCTGATCATCGAACTCGAACGTGCCGGCCCGTCGATCGATCTGTCAGGCAC
GCTGGCGCCGGCGCTGGAGCGGATCCGCACGGCGGGTTCACTGCGCGCGCTGTGCGATGACACCGTGCTG
CTGTTTCAGCAGTGCACCGGCTACGACCGGGTGATGGTGTATCGTTTCGATGAGCAAGGCCACGGCCTGG
TATTCTCCGAGTGCCATGTGCCTGGGCTCGAATCCTATTTCGGCAACCGCTATCCGTCGTCGACTGTCCC
GCAGATGGCGCGGCAGCTGTACGTGCGGCAGCGCGTCCGCGTGCTGGTCGACGTCACCTATCAGCCGGTG
CCGCTGGAGCCGCGGCTGTCGCCGCTGACCGGGCGCGATCTCGACATGTCGGGCTGCTTCCTGCGCTCGA
TGTCGCCGTGCCATCTGCAGTTCCTGAAGGACATGGGCGTGCGCGCCACCCTGGCGGTGTCGCTGGTGGT
CGGCGGCAAGCTGTGGGGCCTGGTTGTCTGTCACCATTATCTGCCGCGCTTCATCCGTTTCGAGCTGCGG
GCGATCTGCAAACGGCTCGCCGAAAGGATCGCGACGCGGATCACCGCGCTTGAGAGCGGCATGGACGAGC
TGTACAAGGGAGTCTAACTCGAGTGTTAACGGCGGCCGGGATATCATGCCTCGACTGTGCCTTCTAGTTG
CCAGCCATCTGTTGTTTGCCCCTCCCCCGTGCCTTCCTTGACCCTGGAAGGTGCCACTCCCACTGTCCTT
TCCTAATAAAATGAGGAAATTGCATCGCATTGTCTGAGTAGGTGTCATTCTATTCTGGGGGGTGGGGTGG
GGCAGGACAGCAAGGGGGAGGATTGGGAAGACAATAGCAGGCATGCTGGGGATGCGGTGGGCTCTATGGC
TTCTGAGGCGGAAAGAACCAGCTGGGGCTCTAGGGGGTATCCCC
[124 nt withheld, positions 2845-2968]
C
[91 nt withheld, positions 2970-3060]
A
[49 nt withheld, positions 3062-3110]
CCTTTGACGTTGGAGTCCACGTTCTTT
[37 nt withheld, positions 3138-3174]
ACCCTATCTCGGTCTATTCTTTTGATTTATAAGGGATTTTGCCGATTTCGGCCTATTGGTTAAAAAATGA
GCTGATTTAACAAAAATTTAACGCGAATTAATTCTGTGGAATGTGTGTCAGTTAGGGTGTGGAAAGTCCC
CAGGCTCCCCAGCAGGCAGAAGTATGCAAAGCATGCATCTCAATTAGTCAGCAACCAGGTGTGGAAAGTC
CCCAGGCTCCCCAGCAGGCAGAAGTATGCAAAGCATGCATCTCAATTAGTCAGCAACCATAGTCCCGCCC
CTAACTCCGCCCATCCCGCCCCTAACTCCGCCCAGTTCCGCCCATTCTCCGCCCCATGGCTGACTAATTT
TTTTTATTTATGCAGAGGCCGAGGCCGCCTCTGCCTCTGAGCTATTCCAGAAGTAGTGAGGAGGCTTTTT
TGGAGGCCTAGGCTTTTGCAAAAAGCTCCCGGGAGCTTGTATATCCATTTTCGGATCTGATCAAGAGACA
GGATGAGGATCGTTTCGCATGATTGAACAAGATGGATTGCACGCAGGTTCTCCGGCCGCTTGGGTGGAGA
GGCTATTCGGCTATGACTGGGCACAACAGACAATCGGCTGCTCTGATGCCGCCGTGTTCCGGCTGTCAGC
GCAGGGGCGCCCGGTTCTTTTTGTCAAGACCGACCTGTCCGGTGCCCTGAATGAACTGCAGGACGAGGCA
GCGCGGCTATCGTGGCTGGCCACGACGGGCGTTCCTTGCGCAGCTGTGCTCGACGTTGTCACTGAAGCGG
GAAGGGACTGGCTGCTATTGGGCGAAGTGCCGGGGCAGGATCTCCTGTCATCTCACCTTGCTCCTGCCGA
GAAAGTATCCATCATGGCTGATGCAATGCGGCGGCTGCATACGCTTGATCCGGCTACCTGCCCATTCGAC
CACCAAGCGAAACATCGCATCGAGCGAGCACGTACTCGGATGGAAGCCGGTCTTGTCGATCAGGATGATC
TGGACGAAGAGCATCAGGGGCTCGCGCCAGCCGAACTGTTCGCCAGGCTCAAGGCGCGCATGCCCGACGG
CGAGGATCTCGTCGTGACCCATGGCGATGCCTGCTTGCCGAATATCATGGTGGAAAATGGCCGCTTTTCT
GGATTCATCGACTGTGGCCGGCTGGGTGTGGCGGACCGCTATCAGGACATAGCGTTGGCTACCCGTGATA
TTGCTGAAGAGCTTGGCGGCGAATGGGCTGACCGCTTCCTCGTGCTTTACGGTATCGCCGCTCCCGATTC
GCAGCGCATCGCCTTCTATCGCCTTCTTGACGAGTTCTTCTGAGCGGGACTCTGGGGTTCGAAATGACCG
ACCAAGCGACGCCCAACCTGCCATCACGAGATTTCGATTCCACCGCCGCCTTCTATGAAAGGTTGGGCTT
CGGAATCGTTTTCCGGGACGCCGGCTGGATGATCCTCCAGCGCGGGGATCTCATGCTGGAGTTCTTCGCC
CACCCCAACTTGTTTATTGCAGCTTATAATGGTTACAAATAAAGCAATAGCATCACAAATTTCACAAATA
AAGCATTTTTTTCACTGCATTCTAGTTGTGGTTTGTCCAAACTCATCAATGTATCTTATCATGTCTGTAT
ACCGTCGACCTCTAGCTAGAGCTTGGCGTAATCATGGTCATAGCTGTTTCCTGTGTGAAATTGTTATCCG
CTCACAATTCCACACAACATACGAGCCGGAAGCATAAAGTGTAAAGCCTGGGGTGCCTAATGAGTGAGCT
AACTCACATTAATTGCGTTGCGCTCACTGCCCGCTTTCCAGTCGGGAAACCTGTCGTGCCAGCTGCATTA
ATGAATCGGCCAACGCGCGGGGAGAGGCGGTTTGCGTATTGGGCGCTCTTCCGCTTCCTCGCTCACTGAC
TCGCTGCGCTCGGTCGTTCGGCTGCGGCGAGCGGTATCAGCTCACTCAAAGGCGGTAATACGGTTATCCA
CAGAATCAGGGGATAACGCAGGAAAGAACATGTGAGCAAAAGGCCAGCAAAAGGCCAGGAACCGTAAAAA
GGCCGCGTTGCTGGCGTTTTTCCATAGGCTCCGCCCCCCTGACGAGCATCACAAAAATCGACGCTCAAGT
CAGAGGTGGCGAAACCCGACAGGACTATAAAGATACCAGGCGTTTCCCCCTGGAAGCTCCCTCGTGCGCT
CTCCTGTTCCGACCCTGCCGCTTACCGGATACCTGTCCGCCTTTCTCCCTTCGGGAAGCGTGGCGCTTTC
TCATAGCTCACGCTGTAGGTATCTCAGTTCGGTGTAGGTCGTTCGCTCCAAGCTGGGCTGTGTGCACGAA
CCCCCCGTTCAGCCCGACCGCTGCGCCTTATCCGGTAACTATCGTCTTGAGTCCAACCCGGTAAGACACG
ACTTATCGCCACTGGCAGCAGCCACTGGTAACAGGATTAGCAGAGCGAGGTATGTAGGCGGTGCTACAGA
GTTCTTGAAGTGGTGGCCTAACTACGGCTACACTAGAAGAACAGTATTTGGTATCTGCGCTCTGCTGAAG
CCAGTTACCTTCGGAAAAAGAGTTGGTAGCTCTTGATCCGGCAAACAAACCACCGCTGGTAGCGGTGGTT
TTTTTGTTTGCAAGCAGCAGATTACGCGCAGAAAAAAAGGATCTCAAGAAGATCCTTTGATCTTTTCTAC
GGGGTCTGACGCTCAGTGGAACGAAAACTCACGTTAAGGGATTTTGGTCATGAGATTATCAAAAAGGATC
TTCACCTAGATCCTTTTAAATTAAAAATGAAGTTTTAAATCAATCTAAAGTATATATGAGTAAACTTGGT
CTGACAGTTACCAATGCTTAATCAGTGAGGCACCTATCTCAGCGATCTGTCTATTTCGTTCATCCATAGT
TGCCTGACTCCCCGTCGTGTAGATAACTACGATACGGGAGGGCTTACCATCTGGCCCCAGTGCTGCAATG
ATACCGCGAGACCCACGCTCACCGGCTCCAGATTTATCAGCAATAAACCAGCCAGCCGGAAGGGCCGAGC
GCAGAAGTGGTCCTGCAACTTTATCCGCCTCCATCCAGTCTATTAATTGTTGCCGGGAAGCTAGAGTAAG
TAGTTCGCCAGTTAATAGTTTGCGCAACGTTGTTGCCATTGCTACAGGCATCGTGGTGTCACGCTCGTCG
TTTGGTATGGCTTCATTCAGCTCCGGTTCCCAACGATCAAGGCGAGTTACATGATCCCCCATGTTGTGCA
AAAAAGCGGTTAGCTCCTTCGGTCCTCCGATCGTTGTCAGAAGTAAGTTGGCCGCAGTGTTATCACTCAT
GGTTATGGCAGCACTGCATAATTCTCTTACTGTCATGCCATCCGTAAGATGCTTTTCTGTGACTGGTGAG
TACTCAACCAAGTCATTCTGAGAATAGTGTATGCGGCGACCGAGTTGCTCTTGCCCGGCGTCAATACGGG
ATAATACCGCGCCACATAGCAGAACTTTAAAAGTGCTCATCATTGGAAAACGTTCTTCGGGGCGAAAACT
CTCAAGGATCTTACCGCTGTTGAGATCCAGTTCGATGTAACCCACTCGTGCACCCAACTGATCTTCAGCA
TCTTTTACTTTCACCAGCGTTTCTGGGTGAGCAAAAACAGGAAGGCAAAATGCCGCAAAAAAGGGAATAA
GGGCGACACGGAAATGTTGAATACTCATACTCTTCCTTTTTCAATATTATTGAAGCATTTATCAGGGTTA
TTGTCTCATGAGCGGATACATATTTGAATGTATTTAGAAAAATAAACAAATAGGGGTTCCGCGCACATTT
CCCCGAAAAGTGCCACCTGACGTCGACGGATCGGGAGATCTCCCGATCCCCTATGGTGCACTCTCAGTAC
AATCTGCTCTGATGCCGCATAGTTAAGCCAGTATCTGCTCCCTGCTTGTGTGTTGGAGGTCGCTGAGTAG
TGCGCGAGCAAAATTTAAGCTACAACAAGGCAAGGCTTGACCGACAATTGCATGAAGAATCTGCTTAGGG
TTAGGCGTTTTGCGCTGCTTCGCGATGTACGGGCCAGATATACGCGTTGACATTGATTATTGACTAGTTA
TTAATAGTAATCAATTACGGGGTCATTAGTTCATAGCCCATATATGGAGTTCCGCGTTACATAACTTACG
GTAAATGGCCCGCCTGGCTGACCGCCCAACGACCCCCGCCCATTGACGTCAATAATGACGTATGTTCCCA
TAGTAACGCCAATAGGGACTTTCCATTGACGTCAATGGGTGGAGTATTTACGGTAAACTGCCCACTTGGC
AGTACATCAAGTGTATCATATGCCAAGTACGCCCCCTATTGACGTCAATGACGGTAAATGGCCCGCCTGG
CATTATGCCCAGTACATGACCTTATGGGACTTTCCTACTTGGCAGTACATCTACGTATTAGTCATCGCTA
TTACCATGGTGATGCGGTTTTGGCAGTACATCAATGGGCGTGGATAGCGGTTTGACTCACGGGGATTTCC
AAGTCTCCACCCCATTGACGTCAATGGGAGTTTGTTTTGGCACCAAAATCAACGGGACTTTCCAAAATGT
CGTAACAACTCCGCCCCATTGACGCAAATGGGCGGTAGGCGTGTACGGTGGGAGGTCTATATAAGCAGAG
CTCTCTGGCTAACTAGAGAACCCACTGCTTACTGGCTTATCGAAATTAATACGACTCACTATAGGGAGAC
CCAAGCTTGGTACCGAGCTCGGATCCACTAGTAACGGCCGCCAGTGTGCTGGAATTCTGCTCGGGCCCTT
CTAGACAATCGATCACCGGTATAACTTCGTATAGCATACATTATACGAAGTTAT
Features (pLannotate 1.2.2; 27 found; start..end, strand, type, name):
      1..329     +  promoter       SV40 promoter: SV40 enhancer and early promoter
    396..1187    +  CDS            neo: KKA2_KLEPN - Also known as kan, nptII. Experimental evidence at protein level: Swiss-Prot protein existence level 1. Resistance to kanamycin, neomycin, paromomycin, ribostamycin, butirosin and gentamicin B. From Klebsiella pneumoniae.
   1211..1369    +  CDS            ble (fragment): BLE_KLEPN - Experimental evidence at protein level: Swiss-Prot protein existence level 1. Binding protein with a strong affinity to the bleomycin family of antibiotics. Binds to CL990; an antimitotic-antibiotic compound. From Klebsiella pneumoniae.
   1364..1485    +  polyA_signal   SV40 poly(A) signal: SV40 polyadenylation signal
   1490..1523    +  protein_bind   loxP: Cre-mediated recombination occurs in the 8-bp core sequence (GCATACAT). Cre recombinase
   1563..2507    +  CDS            miRFP670v1: miRFP670v1 is a basic (constitutively fluorescent) near ir fluorescent protein published in 2016, derived from Rhodopseudomonas palustris. It has low acid sensitivity. It requires the cofactor biliverdin for fluorescence.
   2507..2530    +  CDS            cp173Venus (fragment): circularly permuted form of the Venus yellow fluorescent protein (Nagai et al., 2004) efficient FRET acceptor for CFP
   2575..2799    +  polyA_signal   bGH poly(A) signal: bovine growth hormone polyadenylation signal
   2803..2824    +  promoter       SV40 promoter (fragment): SV40 enhancer and early promoter
   2845..3273    +  rep_origin     f1 ori (sequence partly withheld): f1 bacteriophage origin of replication; arrow indicates direction of (+) strand synthesis
   3287..3616    +  promoter       SV40 promoter: SV40 enhancer and early promoter
   3683..4474    +  CDS            neo: KKA2_KLEPN - Also known as kan, nptII. Experimental evidence at protein level: Swiss-Prot protein existence level 1. Resistance to kanamycin, neomycin, paromomycin, ribostamycin, butirosin and gentamicin B. From Klebsiella pneumoniae.
   4498..4656    +  CDS            ble (fragment): BLE_KLEPN - Experimental evidence at protein level: Swiss-Prot protein existence level 1. Binding protein with a strong affinity to the bleomycin family of antibiotics. Binds to CL990; an antimitotic-antibiotic compound. From Klebsiella pneumoniae.
   4651..4772    +  polyA_signal   SV40 poly(A) signal: SV40 polyadenylation signal
   4845..4861    -  protein_bind   lac operator: The lac repressor binds to the lac operator to inhibit transcription in E. coli. This inhibition can be relieved by adding lactose or isopropyl-β-D-thiogalactopyranoside (IPTG). lac repressor encoded by lacI
   4869..4899    -  promoter       lac promoter: promoter for the E. coli lac operon
   4914..4935    -  protein_bind   CAP binding site: CAP binding activates transcription in the presence of cAMP. E. coli catabolite activator protein
   4948..5040    -  CDS            lacI (fragment): lac repressor; lacI; The lac repressor binds to the lac operator to inhibit transcription in E. coli. This inhibition can be relieved by adding lactose or isopropyl-β-D-thiogalactopyranoside (IPTG).
   5223..5811    -  rep_origin     ori: high-copy-number ColE1/pMB1/pBR322/pUC origin of replication
   5982..6842    -  CDS            AmpR: β-lactamase; bla; confers resistance to ampicillin, carbenicillin, and related antibiotics
   6843..6947    -  promoter       AmpR promoter: bla
   7006..7058    -  misc_feature   bom (fragment): basis of mobility region from pBR322
   7213..7592    +  enhancer       CMV enhancer: human cytomegalovirus immediate early enhancer
   7593..7796    +  promoter       CMV promoter: human cytomegalovirus (CMV) immediate early promoter
   7792..7825    +  LTR            5' LTR (truncated) (fragment): truncated 5' long terminal repeat (LTR) from HIV-1
   7841..7859    +  promoter       T7 promoter: promoter for bacteriophage T7 RNA polymerase
   7955..7988    +  protein_bind   loxP: Cre-mediated recombination occurs in the 8-bp core sequence (GCATACAT). Cre recombinase
