[The description below was written by a language model from this plasmid's Addgene catalogue record and pLannotate feature annotations shown in this document.]
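Description:
pcDNA3-P1-LoxP-Neo-N-miRFP670-C is a 7,988 bp pcDNA3-based plasmid that serves as a template module for building donor DNA for CRISPR-mediated gene knock-in. It combines a fluorescent reporter with a selectable marker that can later be removed. It is propagated in E. coli as a high-copy plasmid through a ColE1/pUC-type origin with ampicillin selection (AmpR under its own bla promoter). It also keeps the pcDNA3 f1 origin and the backbone's own SV40 promoter–neo–SV40 poly(A) cassette.

The payload sits in the pcDNA3 cloning region downstream of the CMV enhancer/promoter and T7 promoter, between AgeI and XhoI. It begins with a 5' "linker pair 1" sequence. Next comes a loxP-flanked neomycin resistance cassette, made up of the SV40 enhancer/early promoter, neo and the SV40 poly(A) signal, for G418 selection of mammalian cells. After the second loxP lies the 945 bp miRFP670 coding sequence, a near-infrared fluorescent protein that needs biliverdin as cofactor. It is bracketed by N- and C-terminal peptide linkers and followed by the 3' "linker pair 1" and the bGH poly(A) signal. The two loxP sites are in the same orientation, so Cre recombinase should excise the selection cassette after edited clones are isolated, leaving a single loxP next to the reporter.

The peptide linkers suggest that miRFP670 is meant to be fused in frame to a target protein. The record does not list homology arms, so these are presumably added through the linker-pair sequences during modular donor assembly. The plasmid therefore carries two copies of the SV40-neo cassette, one floxed in the insert and one in the backbone. Short annotated fragments such as ble, cp173Venus, lacI and the HIV-1 LTR are probably annotation-software matches to small stretches of sequence rather than functional elements.
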