Addgene plasmid #159434: pcDNA3-P1-LoxP-Neo-N-miRFP670-C
Purpose: CRISPR knock-in donor construct with fluorescent reporter and removable selectable marker
Depositing lab: Jianhua Xing. Publication: Rapid, modular, and cost-effective generation of donor DNA constructs for CRISPR-based gene knock-in. Chen YJ, Cheng YY, Wang W, Tian XJ, Lefever DE, Taft DA, Zhang J, Xing J. Biol Methods Protoc. 2020 Mar 20;5(1):bpaa006. doi: 10.1093/biomethods/bpaa006. eCollection 2020. PubMed 32411820.
Backbone
  Vector backbone: pcDNA3
  Total vector size (bp): 7988
  Vector type: CRISPR
  Selectable markers: Neomycin (select with G418)
Growth in bacteria
  Bacterial resistance: Ampicillin, 100 μg/mL
  Growth temperature: 37°C
  Growth strain: DH5alpha
  Copy number: High Copy
Gene/Insert 1
  Gene/Insert name: Neomycin
  Insert size (bp): 1490
  Promoter: SV40
  Tag / fusion protein: 5' linker pair 1 (N terminal on backbone); LoxP (N terminal on insert); LoxP (C terminal on insert)
  Cloning method: Restriction Enzyme; 5′ cloning site AgeI (not destroyed); 3′ cloning site n/a (unknown if destroyed)
  Sequencing primers: 5′ T7
Gene/Insert 2
  Gene/Insert name: miRFP670
  Insert size (bp): 945
  Tag / fusion protein: N terminal peptide linker (N terminal on insert); C terminal peptide linker (C terminal on insert); 3' linker pair 1 (C terminal on backbone)
  Cloning method: Restriction Enzyme; 5′ cloning site n/a (unknown if destroyed); 3′ cloning site XhoI (not destroyed)
  Sequencing primers: 5′ n/a; 3′ GAAAGGACAGTGGGAGTGGCACCTTCCAGGGCT
Terms and licenses: Academic/Nonprofit Terms; Industry Terms: Not Available to Industry
How to cite: pcDNA3-P1-LoxP-Neo-N-miRFP670-C was a gift from Jianhua Xing (Addgene plasmid # 159434 ; http://n2t.net/addgene:159434 ; RRID:Addgene_159434)
